>Addgene plasmid #15793 | pHCMV-LCMV-WE | addgene full sequence | sequence record 244967 | Addgene NGS Result
GTGATGCGGTTTTGGCAGTACATCAATGGGCGTGGATAGCGGTTTGACTCACGGGGATTTCCAAGTCTCC
ACCCCATTGACGTCAATGGGAGTTTGTTTTGGCACCAAAATCAACGGGACTTTCCAAAATGTCGTAACAA
CTCCGCCCCATTGACGCAAATGGGCGGTAGGCGTGTACGGTGGGAGGTCTATATAAGCAGAGCTCGTTTA
GTGAACCGTCAGATCGCCTGGAGACGCCATCCACGCTGTTTTGACCTCCATAGAAGACACCGGGACCGAT
CCAGCCTCCGGTCGACCGATCCTGAGAACTTCAGGGTGAGTTTGGGGACCCTTGATTGTTCTTTCTTTTT
CGCTATTGTAAAATTCATGTTATATGGAGGGGGCAAAGTTTTCAGGGTGTTGTTTAGAATGGGAAGATGT
CCCTTGTATCACCATGGACCCTCATGATAATTTTGTTTCTTTCACTTTCTACTCTGTTGACAACCATTGT
CTCCTCTTATTTTCTTTTCATTTTCTGTAACTTTTTCGTTAAACTTTAGCTTGCATTTGTAACGAATTTT
TAAATTCACTTTTGTTTATTTGTCAGATTGTAAGTACTTTCTCTAATCACTTTTTTTTCAAGGCAATCAG
GGTATATTATATTGTACTTCAGCACAGTTTTAGAGAACAATTGTTATAATTAAATGATAAGGTAGAATAT
TTCTGCATATAAATTCTGGCTGGCGTGGAAATATTCTTATTGGTAGAAACAACTACACCCTGGTCATCAT
CCTGCCTTTCTCTTTATGGTTACAATGATATACACTGTTTGAGATGAGGATAAAATACTCTGAGTCCAAA
CCGGGCCCCTCTGCTAACCATGTTCATGCCTTCTTCTCTTTCCTACAGCTCCTGGGCAACGTGCTGGTTG
TTGTGCTGTCTCATCATTTTGGCAAAGAATTCCTCGACGGATCCGCCATGGGTCAGATTGTGACAATGTT
TGAGGCTTTGCCTCACATCATTGATGAGGTCATCAACATTGTCATTATTGTGCTCATTATAATCACGAGC
ATCAAAGCTGTGTACAATTTCGCCACCTGTGGGATATTAGCACTGGTCAGCTTCCTTTTTCTGGCTGGTA
GGTCCTGTGGCATGTACGGCCTTAATGGTCCCGATATCTATAAAGGGGTTTACCAGTTCAAATCAGTGGA
GTTTGATATGTCTCACTTAAATCTGACGATGCCCAATGCGTGCTCAGTCAACAACTCTCATCACTACATC
AGTATGGGAAGCTCTGGACTGGAGCTAACTTTCACCAACGATTCCATCCTTAATCACAACTTCTGCAACT
TAACCTCCGCTTTCAACAAAAAGTCTTTTGACCATACACTCATGAGTATAGTCTCGAGTCTACACCTCAG
TATCAGAGGGAATTCCAACTACAAAGCAGTGTCTTGTGATTTTAACAATGGCATCACCATTCAATACAAC
TTGTCATTTTCGGACCCACAGAGCGCTATAAGCCAGTGTAGGACTTTCAGAGGTAGAGTCTTGGACATGT
TTAGAACTGCCTTTGGAGGAAAGTACATGAGAAGTGGCTGGGGCTGGACAGGTTCAGATGGCAAGACCAC
TTGGTGCAGCCAAACAAGCTATCAGTACCTAATCATACAAAACAGGACTTGGGAAAACCACTGTAGATAT
GCAGGCCCTTTTGGGATGTCTAGAATCCTCTTTGCTCAGGAAAAGACAAAGTTTCTCACTAGGAGACTTG
CAGGCACATTCACCTGGACCCTGTCAGACTCCTCAGGAGTAGAAAATCCAGGTGGTTATTGCCTGACCAA
ATGGATGATCCTTGCTGCAGAGCTCAAATGTTTTGGGAATACAGCTGTTGCAAAATGTAATGTCAATCAT
GATGAAGAGTTCTGTGACATGCTACGACTAATTGATTACAACAAGGCTGCCCTGAGTAAGTTCAAGCAAG
ATGTAGAGTCTGCCTTGCATGTATTCAAAACAACAGTAAATTCTCTGATTTCCGATCAGCTGTTGATGAG
GAATCATCTAAGAGATCTAATGGGGGTACCATACTGTAATTACTCAAAGTTCTGGTATCTGGAACATGCT
AAGACTGGTGAGACTAGTGTACCCAAGTGTTGGCTTGTCACTAATGGCTCCTACTTGAATGAGACCCATT
TTAGTGATCAAATCGAACAAGAAGCAGATAACATGATCACAGAGATGTTGAGGAAGGACTACATAAAAAG
ACAAGGGAGTACTCCTTTAGCCTTAATGGATCTTTTGATGTTTTCAACATCAGCATATCTGATCAGCATC
TTTCTGCATCTTGTGAAGATACCAACACATAGACACATAAAGGGCGGTTCATGTCCAAAGCCACATCGCT
TGACCAACAAGGGGATCTGTAGTTGTGGTGCATTCAAGGTGCCTGGTGTAAAAACTATCTGGAAAAGACG
CTGATAAGGATCCGTCGAGGAATTCACTCCTCAGGTGCAGGCTGCCTATCAGAAGGTGGTGGCTGGTGTG
GCCAATGCCCTGGCTCACAAATACCACTGAGATCTTTTTCCCTCTGCCAAAAATTATGGGGACATCATGA
AGCCCCTTGAGCATCTGACTTCTGGCTAATAAAGGAAATTTATTTTCATTGCAATAGTGTGTTGGAATTT
TTTGTGTCTCTCACTCGGAAGGACATATGGGAGGGCAAATCATTTAAAACATCAGAATGAGTATTTGGTT
TAGAGTTTGGCAACATATGCCCATATGCTGGCTGCCATGAACAAAGGTTGGCTATAAAGAGGTCATCAGT
ATATGAAACAGCCCCCTGCTGTCCATTCCTTATTCCATAGAAAAGCCTTGACTTGAGGTTAGATTTTTTT
TATATTTTGTTTTGTGTTATTTTTTTCTTTAACATCCCTAAAATTTTCCTTACATGTTTTACTAGCCAGA
TTTTTCCTCCTCTCCTGACTACTCCCAGTCATAGCTGTCCCTCTTCTCTTATGGAGATCCCTCGACGGAT
CGGCCGCAATTCGTAATCATGTCATAGCTGTTTCCTGTGTGAAATTGTTATCCGCTCACAATTCCACACA
ACATACGAGCCGGAAGCATAAAGTGTAAAGCCTGGGGTGCCTAATGAGTGAGCTAACTCACATTAATTGC
GTTGCGCTCACTGCCCGCTTTCCAGTCGGGAAACCTGTCGTGCCAGCTGCATTAATGAATCGGCCAACGC
GCGGGGAGAGGCGGTTTGCGTATTGGGCGCTCTTCCGCTTCCTCGCTCACTGACTCGCTGCGCTCGGTCG
TTCGGCTGCGGCGAGCGGTATCAGCTCACTCAAAGGCGGTAATACGGTTATCCACAGAATCAGGGGATAA
CGCAGGAAAGAACATGTGAGCAAAAGGCCAGCAAAAGGCCAGGAACCGTAAAAAGGCCGCGTTGCTGGCG
TTTTTCCATAGGCTCCGCCCCCCTGACGAGCATCACAAAAATCGACGCTCAAGTCAGAGGTGGCGAAACC
CGACAGGACTATAAAGATACCAGGCGTTTCCCCCTGGAAGCTCCCTCGTGCGCTCTCCTGTTCCGACCCT
GCCGCTTACCGGATACCTGTCCGCCTTTCTCCCTTCGGGAAGCGTGGCGCTTTCTCATAGCTCACGCTGT
AGGTATCTCAGTTCGGTGTAGGTCGTTCGCTCCAAGCTGGGCTGTGTGCACGAACCCCCCGTTCAGCCCG
ACCGCTGCGCCTTATCCGGTAACTATCGTCTTGAGTCCAACCCGGTAAGACACGACTTATCGCCACTGGC
AGCAGCCACTGGTAACAGGATTAGCAGAGCGAGGTATGTAGGCGGTGCTACAGAGTTCTTGAAGTGGTGG
CCTAACTACGGCTACACTAGAAGAACAGTATTTGGTATCTGCGCTCTGCTGAAGCCAGTTACCTTCGGAA
AAAGAGTTGGTAGCTCTTGATCCGGCAAACAAACCACCGCTGGTAGCGGTGGTTTTTTTGTTTGCAAGCA
GCAGATTACGCGCAGAAAAAAAGGATCTCAAGAAGATCCTTTGATCTTTTCTACGGGGTCTGACGCTCAG
TGGAACGAAAACTCACGTTAAGGGATTTTGGTCATGAGATTATCAAAAAGGATCTTCACCTAGATCCTTT
TAAATTAAAAATGAAGTTTTAAATCAATCTAAAGTATATATGAGTAAACTTGGTCTGACAGTTACCAATG
CTTAATCAGTGAGGCACCTATCTCAGCGATCTGTCTATTTCGTTCATCCATAGTTGCCTGACTCCCCGTC
GTGTAGATAACTACGATACGGGAGGGCTTACCATCTGGCCCCAGTGCTGCAATGATACCGCGAGACCCAC
GCTCACCGGCTCCAGATTTATCAGCAATAAACCAGCCAGCCGGAAGGGCCGAGCGCAGAAGTGGTCCTGC
AACTTTATCCGCCTCCATCCAGTCTATTAATTGTTGCCGGGAAGCTAGAGTAAGTAGTTCGCCAGTTAAT
AGTTTGCGCAACGTTGTTGCCATTGCTACAGGCATCGTGGTGTCACGCTCGTCGTTTGGTATGGCTTCAT
TCAGCTCCGGTTCCCAACGATCAAGGCGAGTTACATGATCCCCCATGTTGTGCAAAAAAGCGGTTAGCTC
CTTCGGTCCTCCGATCGTTGTCAGAAGTAAGTTGGCCGCAGTGTTATCACTCATGGTTATGGCAGCACTG
CATAATTCTCTTACTGTCATGCCATCCGTAAGATGCTTTTCTGTGACTGGTGAGTACTCAACCAAGTCAT
TCTGAGAATAGTGTATGCGGCGACCGAGTTGCTCTTGCCCGGCGTCAATACGGGATAATACCGCGCCACA
TAGCAGAACTTTAAAAGTGCTCATCATTGGAAAACGTTCTTCGGGGCGAAAACTCTCAAGGATCTTACCG
CTGTTGAGATCCAGTTCGATGTAACCCACTCGTGCACCCAACTGATCTTCAGCATCTTTTACTTTCACCA
GCGTTTCTGGGTGAGCAAAAACAGGAAGGCAAAATGCCGCAAAAAAGGGAATAAGGGCGACACGGAAATG
TTGAATACTCATACTCTTCCTTTTTCAATATTATTGAAGCATTTATCAGGGTTATTGTCTCATGAGCGGA
TACATATTTGAATGTATTTAGAAAAATAAACAAATAGGGGTTCCGCGCACATTTCCCCGAAAAGTGCCAC
CTAAATTGTAAGCGTTAATATTTTGTTAAAATTCGCGTTAAATTTTTGTTAAATCAGCTCATTTTTTAAC
CAATAGGCCGAAATCGGCAAAATCCCTTATAAATCAAAAGAATAGACCGAGATAGGGT
[37 nt withheld, positions 5309-5345]
AAAGAACGTGGACTCCAACGTCAAAGG
[49 nt withheld, positions 5373-5421]
T
[91 nt withheld, positions 5423-5513]
G
[124 nt withheld, positions 5515-5638]
CCCATTCGCCATTCAGGCTGCGCAACTGTTGGGAAGGGCGATCGGTGCGGGCCTCTTCGCTATTACGCCA
GCTGGCGAAAGGGGGATGTGCTGCAAGGCGATTAAGTTGGGTAACGCCAGGGTTTTCCCAGTCACGACGT
TGTAAAACGACGGCCAGTGAGCGCGCGTAATACGACTCACTATAGGGCGAATTGGAGCTCCACCGCGGTG
GCGGCCGCTCTAGAGAGCTTGGCCCATTGCATACGTTGTATCCATATCATAATATGTACATTTATATTGG
CTCATGTCCAACATTACCGCCATGTTGACATTGATTATTGACTAGTTATTAATAGTAATCAATTACGGGG
TCATTAGTTCATAGCCCATATATGGAGTTCCGCGTTACATAACTTACGGTAAATGGCCCGCCTGGCTGAC
CGCCCAACGACCCCCGCCCATTGACGTCAATAATGACGTATGTTCCCATAGTAACGCCAATAGGGACTTT
CCATTGACGTCAATGGGTGGAGTATTTACGGTAAACTGCCCACTTGGCAGTACATCAAGTGTATCATATG
CCAAGTACGCCCCCTATTGACGTCAATGACGGTAAATGGCCCGCCTGGCATTATGCCCAGTACATGACCT
TATGGGACTTTCCTACTTGGCAGTACATCTACGTATTAGTCATCGCTATTACCATG
Features (pLannotate 1.2.2; 17 found; start..end, strand, type, name):
      1..204     +  promoter       CMV promoter: human cytomegalovirus (CMV) immediate early promoter
    316..888     +  intron         β-globin intron: intron from rabbit β-globin gene
    958..2451    +  CDS            GPC: GLYC_LYCVW - Also known as GP-C. Experimental evidence at protein level: Swiss-Prot protein existence level 1. [Glycoprotein G1]: interacts with the host receptor. From Lymphocytic choriomeningitis virus (strain WE) (LCMV).
   2470..2547    +  CDS            HBB (fragment): HBB_PONPY - Experimental evidence at transcript level: Swiss-Prot protein existence level 2. Involved in oxygen transport from the lung to the various peripheral tissues. From Pongo pygmaeus (Bornean orangutan).
   2618..2673    +  polyA_signal   β-globin poly(A) signal: rabbit β-globin polyadenylation signal (Gil and Proudfoot, 1987)
   3055..3071    -  protein_bind   lac operator: The lac repressor binds to the lac operator to inhibit transcription in E. coli. This inhibition can be relieved by adding lactose or isopropyl-β-D-thiogalactopyranoside (IPTG). lac repressor encoded by lacI
   3079..3109    -  promoter       lac promoter: promoter for the E. coli lac operon
   3124..3145    -  protein_bind   CAP binding site: CAP binding activates transcription in the presence of cAMP. E. coli catabolite activator protein
   3158..3250    -  CDS            lacI (fragment): lac repressor; lacI; The lac repressor binds to the lac operator to inhibit transcription in E. coli. This inhibition can be relieved by adding lactose or isopropyl-β-D-thiogalactopyranoside (IPTG).
   3433..4021    -  rep_origin     ori: high-copy-number ColE1/pMB1/pBR322/pUC origin of replication
   4192..5052    -  CDS            AmpR: β-lactamase; bla; confers resistance to ampicillin, carbenicillin, and related antibiotics
   5053..5157    -  promoter       AmpR promoter: bla
   5210..5638    -  rep_origin     f1 ori (sequence partly withheld): f1 bacteriophage origin of replication; arrow indicates direction of (+) strand synthesis
   5643..5798    -  CDS            lacZα (fragment): LacZα fragment of β-galactosidase; lacZ fragment
   5806..5824    +  promoter       T7 promoter: promoter for bacteriophage T7 RNA polymerase
   5833..5862    +  misc_feature   MCS (fragment): pBluescript multiple cloning site
   5945..6324    +  enhancer       CMV enhancer: human cytomegalovirus immediate early enhancer
