[The description below was written by a language model from this plasmid's Addgene catalogue record and pLannotate feature annotations shown in this document.]
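Description:
pHCMV-LCMV-WE is a mammalian expression plasmid that encodes the envelope glycoprotein precursor (GP-C) of lymphocytic choriomeningitis virus, strain WE. The record lists the backbone as pHMCV, about 4.8 kb without the insert. It is maintained in E. coli as a high-copy plasmid through a ColE1/pUC-type origin, with ampicillin selection from the β-lactamase gene and its own promoter. Several leftovers from a pBluescript-type cloning vector are also annotated: an f1 phage origin, a T7 promoter, part of a multiple cloning site, and fragments of lacZα, lacI and the lac promoter/operator region. None of these contributes to expression in mammalian cells. The record lists no mammalian selection marker, which suggests the plasmid is meant for transient transfection.

The expression cassette spans the numbering origin of the 6,324 nt circular sequence, so the human CMV immediate-early enhancer at the end of the record lies directly upstream of the CMV promoter at the start. A rabbit β-globin intron follows the promoter; such introns are commonly included to improve processing and accumulation of the transcript. Next comes the 1,494 bp GP-C open reading frame. Downstream of it are a short residual β-globin coding fragment, presumably exon sequence carried over with the globin cassette, and the rabbit β-globin polyadenylation signal. No epitope tag or reporter is annotated. According to the record, the gene was amplified by PCR from DNA of virus-infected cells. The associated publication concerns large-scale production of high-titer lentiviral vector pseudotypes. In that setting, this plasmid would act as the envelope construct, co-transfected with packaging and transfer plasmids to coat vector particles with LCMV glycoprotein.
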