Addgene plasmid #15793: pHCMV-LCMV-WE
Depositing lab: Miguel Sena-Esteves. Depositing organization: Children's Hospital of Philadelphia. Publication: Optimized large-scale production of high titer lentivirus vector pseudotypes. Sena-Esteves M, Tebbets JC, Steffens S, Crombleholme T, Flake AW. J Virol Methods. 2004 Dec 15. 122(2):131-9. 10.1016/j.jviromet.2004.08.017 PubMed 15542136.
Backbone
  Vector backbone: pHMCV
  Backbone manufacturer: Clontech
  Backbone size w/o insert (bp): 4831
  Vector type: Mammalian Expression
Growth in bacteria
  Bacterial resistance: Ampicillin, 100 μg/mL
  Growth temperature: 37°C
  Growth strain: DH5alpha
  Copy number: High Copy
Gene/Insert
  Gene/Insert name: Lymphocytic choriomeningitis virus glycoprotein LCMVGP gene
  Species: Lymphocytic choriomeningitis virus (strain WE)
  Insert size (bp): 1494
  GenBank ID: AF186080
  Cloning method: Restriction Enzyme
  Sequencing primers: 5′ N/A; 3′ N/A
Resource information
  A portion of this plasmid was derived from a plasmid made by: Gene was cloned by PCR from DNA isolated from cells infected with virus obtained from The Scripps Research Institute, La Jolla, CA
Terms and licenses: Academic/Nonprofit Terms; Industry Terms: Not Available to Industry
How to cite: pHCMV-LCMV-WE was a gift from Miguel Sena-Esteves (Addgene plasmid # 15793 ; http://n2t.net/addgene:15793 ; RRID:Addgene_15793)
