>Addgene plasmid #15793 | pHCMV-LCMV-WE | addgene partial sequence | sequence record 22263 | Bglob-intron-F 5'-ctggtcatcatcctgccttt-3'
GATGAGGATAAAATACTCTGAGTCCAAACCGGGCCCCTCTGCTAACCATGTTCATGCCTTCTTCTCTTTC
CTACAGCTCCTGGGCAACGTGCTGGTTGTTGTGCTGTCTCATCATTTTGGCAAAGAATTCCTCGACGGAT
CCGCCATGGGTCAGATTGTGACAATGTTTGAGGCTTTGCCTCACATCATTGATGAGGTCATCAACATTGT
CATTATTGTGCTCATTATAATCACGAGCATCAAAGCTGTGTACAATTTCGCCACCTGTGGGATATTAGCA
CTGGTCAGCTTCCTTTTTCTGGCTGGTAGGTCCTGTGGCATGTACGGCCTTAATGGTCCCGATATCTATA
AAGGGGTTTACCAGTTCAAATCAGTGGAGTTTGATATGTCTCACTTAAATCTGACGATGCCCAATGCGTG
CTCAGTCAACAACTCTCATCACTACATCAGTATGGGAAGCTCTGGACTGGAGCTAACTTTCACCAACGAT
TCCATCCTTAATCACAACTTCTGCAACTTAACCTCCGCTTTCAACAAAAAGTCTTTTGACCATACACTCA
TGAGTATAGTCTCGAGTCTACACCTCAGTATCAGAGGGAATTCCAACTACAAAGCAGTGTCTTGTGATTT
TAACAATGGCATCACCATTCAATACAACTTGTCATTTTCGGACCCACAGAGCGCTATAAGCCAGTGTAGG
ACTTTCANCGGGTAGAGTCTTGGGACATGTTTAGAACTGCCTTTGGAGGAAAGTACATGAGAAGTGGCTG
GGGC
